Addgene plasmid #172310: pAAV-Sst44-GFP
Purpose: SST interneuron-restricted gene regulatory element GRE44, to drive GFP expression in SST+ interneurons
Depositing lab: Michael Greenberg. Depositing organization: Harvard Medical School. Publication: A scalable platform for the development of cell-type-specific viral drivers. Hrvatin S, Tzeng CP, Nagy MA, Stroud H, Koutsioumpa C, Wilcox OF, Assad EG, Green J, Harvey CD, Griffith EC, Greenberg ME. Elife. 2019 Sep 23;8. pii: 48089. doi: 10.7554/eLife.48089. PubMed 31545165.
Backbone
  Vector backbone: pAAV-mDlx-GFP-Fishell-1
  Backbone manufacturer: Addgene # 83900
  Backbone size w/o insert (bp): 4954
  Total vector size (bp): 5674
  Vector type: AAV
Growth in bacteria
  Bacterial resistance: Ampicillin, 100 μg/mL
  Growth temperature: 37°C
  Growth strain: NEB Stable
  Copy number: High Copy
Gene/Insert
  Gene/Insert name: Sst44 (alt name: GRE44)
  Species: M. musculus (mouse)
  Insert size (bp): 746
  Promoter: pB-Globin
  Cloning method: Restriction Enzyme; 5′ cloning site MluI (not destroyed); 3′ cloning site SalI (not destroyed)
  Sequencing primers: 5′ tcactaggggttcctgcgg; 3′ tgggcataaaagtcagggcaga
Terms and licenses: Academic/Nonprofit Terms; Industry Terms: Not Available to Industry
How to cite: pAAV-Sst44-GFP was a gift from Michael Greenberg (Addgene plasmid # 172310 ; http://n2t.net/addgene:172310 ; RRID:Addgene_172310)
