[The description below was written by a language model from this plasmid's Addgene catalogue record and pLannotate feature annotations shown in this document.]
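Description:
pAAV-Sst44-GFP is an AAV transfer plasmid built on the pAAV-mDlx-GFP backbone, in which a mouse gene regulatory element, Sst44 (also called GRE44, about 746 bp), was cloned between MluI and SalI sites, presumably taking the place of the parent vector's mDlx enhancer. It is maintained in E. coli through a high-copy ColE1/pUC-type origin and selected with ampicillin via the bla gene and its promoter. An f1 phage origin and small remnants of pBR322 bom and rop sequences are also present in the backbone. The record lists a recombination-deficient growth strain, which is a common choice for preserving ITR-containing plasmids.

The expression cassette lies between AAV2 inverted terminal repeats, which are the cis elements required for replication and packaging of the genome into recombinant AAV particles. The right ITR is annotated as complete, whereas the left one is detected only as two short fragments, which may reflect the difficulty of sequencing or annotating these hairpin-forming repeats. Inside the ITRs, GRE44 sits upstream of a β-globin minimal promoter (named in the catalogue but not separately annotated in the feature table). This is followed by a chimeric β-globin/immunoglobulin intron, the EGFP coding sequence, a WPRE to enhance transcript stability and expression, and an SV40 polyadenylation signal. The enhancer is intended to confer cell-type specificity on the otherwise weak promoter, restricting GFP expression to somatostatin-positive (SST+) interneurons after viral delivery. The construct therefore serves as a reporter for labelling this population and as a template for an SST-restricted viral driver. The sequenced record is 5,647 nt, slightly shorter than the 5,674 bp catalogue size.
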