Features (pLannotate 1.2.2; 17 found; start..end, strand, type, name):
    449..1037    +  rep_origin     ori: high-copy-number ColE1/pMB1/pBR322/pUC origin of replication
   1110..1137    +  repeat_region  AAV2 ITR (fragment): inverted terminal repeat of adeno-associated virus serotype 2 inverted
   1166..1193    +  repeat_region  AAV2 ITR (fragment): inverted terminal repeat of adeno-associated virus serotype 2 inverted
   1976..1997    -  misc_feature   MCS (fragment): pBluescript multiple cloning site
   2131..2263    +  intron         chimeric intron: chimera between introns from human β-globin and immunoglobulin heavy chain genes
   2312..3031    +  CDS            EGFP: the original enhanced GFP (Yang et al., 1996) mammalian codon-optimized
   3051..3076    +  misc_feature   MCS (fragment): pBluescript multiple cloning site
   3076..3664    +  misc_feature   WPRE: woodchuck hepatitis virus posttranscriptional regulatory element
   3742..3825    +  CDS            large T antigen (fragment): large T antigen from SV40 (simian virus 40)
   3848..3929    +  polyA_signal   SV40 poly(A) signal: SV40 polyadenylation signal
   4008..4148    +  repeat_region  AAV2 ITR: inverted terminal repeat of adeno-associated virus serotype 2 inverted
   4153..4204    -  misc_feature   bom (fragment): basis of mobility region from pBR322
   4223..4678    +  rep_origin     f1 ori (sequence partly withheld): f1 bacteriophage origin of replication; arrow indicates direction of (+) strand synthesis
   4679..4728    -  misc_feature   bom (fragment): basis of mobility region from pBR322
   4830..4865    -  CDS            rop (fragment): Rop protein, which maintains plasmids at low copy number; rop
   4960..5064    +  promoter       AmpR promoter: bla
   5065..278     +  CDS            AmpR (across the origin): β-lactamase; bla; confers resistance to ampicillin, carbenicillin, and related antibiotics
>Addgene plasmid #172310 | pAAV-Sst44-GFP | addgene full sequence | sequence record 337508 | Addgene NGS Result
AACTACTTACTCTAGCTTCCCGGCAACAATTAATAGACTGGATGGAGGCGGATAAAGTTGCAGGACCACT
TCTGCGCTCGGCCCTTCCGGCTGGCTGGTTTATTGCTGATAAATCTGGAGCCGGTGAGCGTGGGTCTCGC
GGTATCATTGCAGCACTGGGGCCAGATGGTAAGCCCTCCCGTATCGTAGTTATCTACACGACGGGGAGTC
AGGCAACTATGGATGAACGAAATAGACAGATCGCTGAGATAGGTGCCTCACTGATTAAGCATTGGTAACT
GTCAGACCAAGTTTACTCATATATACTTTAGATTGATTTAAAACTTCATTTTTAATTTAAAAGGATCTAG
GTGAAGATCCTTTTTGATAATCTCATGACCAAAATCCCTTAACGTGAGTTTTCGTTCCACTGAGCGTCAG
ACCCCGTAGAAAAGATCAAAGGATCTTCTTGAGATCCTTTTTTTCTGCGCGTAATCTGCTGCTTGCAAAC
AAAAAAACCACCGCTACCAGCGGTGGTTTGTTTGCCGGATCAAGAGCTACCAACTCTTTTTCCGAAGGTA
ACTGGCTTCAGCAGAGCGCAGATACCAAATACTGTTCTTCTAGTGTAGCCGTAGTTAGGCCACCACTTCA
AGAACTCTGTAGCACCGCCTACATACCTCGCTCTGCTAATCCTGTTACCAGTGGCTGCTGCCAGTGGCGA
TAAGTCGTGTCTTACCGGGTTGGACTCAAGACGATAGTTACCGGATAAGGCGCAGCGGTCGGGCTGAACG
GGGGGTTCGTGCACACAGCCCAGCTTGGAGCGAACGACCTACACCGAACTGAGATACCTACAGCGTGAGC
TATGAGAAAGCGCCACGCTTCCCGAAGGGAGAAAGGCGGACAGGTATCCGGTAAGCGGCAGGGTCGGAAC
AGGAGAGCGCACGAGGGAGCTTCCAGGGGGAAACGCCTGGTATCTTTATAGTCCTGTCGGGTTTCGCCAC
CTCTGACTTGAGCGTCGATTTTTGTGATGCTCGTCAGGGGGGCGGAGCCTATGGAAAAACGCCAGCAACG
CGGCCTTTTTACGGTTCCTGGCCTTTTGCTGGCCTTTTGCTCACATGTCCTGCAGGCAGCTGCGCGCTCG
CTCGCTCACTGAGGCCGCCCGGGCGTCGGGCGACCTTTGGTCGCCCGGCCTCAGTGAGCGAGCGAGCGCG
CAGAGAGGGAGTGGCCAACTCCATCACTAGGGGTTCCTGCGGCCGCACGCGTTTAATGTTCAGTACCCAG
ACACTCCCATACCCTTATTTAGAAGAAATAAATATCATCAAGTCATAATATCCTTGACTGATTAAGAAAG
CCACTTTGTAAGTGTTTATTAAACTGTCAAGAAACTTACAGAATTTACTACATGATCGTTAGAATAACTT
TGAGTCAGGACATATTTGATATGACTTAATCATACTCCCTCCAAAAGGAAATAAGGCTTTGTGAAGGTAA
ATTATTTCTTCCTGGGTTGGATATGTGTTTATGGAGTGATCATTCAGCTGTTCCCAACCTTCATTCTGAA
AAGGCCTCAGAACACTTCATGATGAATCAAGCTGTATCCTGAATAGAGTAAAATGAACCACTTCGTAGGA
ACTATGGTGTCACCACATCAGCAATTCTTATTGAAAAGTGTGCATTTCTTATTCACATATTTCAAAGATG
GTATTCCAGAGGAGTGATTTTCTCAATGTATTTTTCATCTACAAGCCTTCATTTTAAGCCTACCACCGTG
TGTGTTTTCAAGACAGCAATTATCGTTTTAAAATGTGCAGGTCTAGCTTGAGCTTCTCAGCAAGTTTCTA
TGCCAAAGAAAACACCAATCCTTTCCATTTACTGAGAATCAATGTTTAATCCTCCTTTTTGTTCTCATAC
TTATTACAAATCATAAAGAATTCTGAGTGTCAGTTTGATAACTAGAAGCTCCATGTACCATTCCTGCTCC
TTATTGAGTCGACTGTATCGAATTCCTGCAGCCCGGGCTGGGCATAAAAGTCAGGGCAGAGCCATCTATT
GCTTACATTTGCTTCTAGCCTGCAGGTCGAGGAGCGCAGCCTTCCAGAAGCAGAGCGCGGCGCCTTAAGC
TGCAGAAGTTGGTCGTGAGGCACTGGGCAGGTAAGTATCAAGGTTACAAGACAGGTTTAAGGAGACCAAT
AGAAACTGGGCTTGTCGAGACAGAGAAGACTCTTGCGTTTCTGATAGGCACCTATTGGTCTTACTGACAT
CCACTTTGCCTTTCTCTCCACAGGTGTCCACTCCCAGTTCAATTACAGCTCTTAAGAAACTAGTAGCCAC
CATGGTGAGCAAGGGCGAGGAGCTGTTCACCGGGGTGGTGCCCATCCTGGTCGAGCTGGACGGCGACGTA
AACGGCCACAAGTTCAGCGTGTCCGGCGAGGGCGAGGGCGATGCCACCTACGGCAAGCTGACCCTGAAGT
TCATCTGCACCACCGGCAAGCTGCCCGTGCCCTGGCCCACCCTCGTGACCACCCTGACCTACGGCGTGCA
GTGCTTCAGCCGCTACCCCGACCACATGAAGCAGCACGACTTCTTCAAGTCCGCCATGCCCGAAGGCTAC
GTCCAGGAGCGCACCATCTTCTTCAAGGACGACGGCAACTACAAGACCCGCGCCGAGGTGAAGTTCGAGG
GCGACACCCTGGTGAACCGCATCGAGCTGAAGGGCATCGACTTCAAGGAGGACGGCAACATCCTGGGGCA
CAAGCTGGAGTACAACTACAACAGCCACAACGTCTATATCATGGCCGACAAGCAGAAGAACGGCATCAAG
GTGAACTTCAAGATCCGCCACAACATCGAGGACGGCAGCGTGCAGCTCGCCGACCACTACCAGCAGAACA
CCCCCATCGGCGACGGCCCCGTGCTGCTGCCCGACAACCACTACCTGAGCACCCAGTCCGCCCTGAGCAA
AGACCCCAACGAGAAGCGCGATCACATGGTCCTGCTGGAGTTCGTGACCGCCGCCGGGATCACTCTCGGC
ATGGACGAGCTGTACAAGTAAAGGCGCGCCACCCCTGCAGGGAATTCGATATCAAGCTTATCGATAATCA
ACCTCTGGATTACAAAATTTGTGAAAGATTGACTGGTATTCTTAACTATGTTGCTCCTTTTACGCTATGT
GGATACGCTGCTTTAATGCCTTTGTATCATGCTATTGCTTCCCGTATGGCTTTCATTTTCTCCTCCTTGT
ATAAATCCTGGTTGCTGTCTCTTTATGAGGAGTTGTGGCCCGTTGTCAGGCAACGTGGCGTGGTGTGCAC
TGTGTTTGCTGACGCAACCCCCACTGGTTGGGGCATTGCCACCACCTGTCAGCTCCTTTCCGGGACTTTC
GCTTTCCCCCTCCCTATTGCCACGGCGGAACTCATCGCCGCCTGCCTTGCCCGCTGCTGGACAGGGGCTC
GGCTGTTGGGCACTGACAATTCCGTGGTGTTGTCGGGGAAATCATCGTCCTTTCCTTGGCTGCTCGCCTA
TGTTGCCACCTGGATTCTGCGCGGGACGTCCTTCTGCTACGTCCCTTCGGCCCTCAATCCAGCGGACCTT
CCTTCCCGCGGCCTGCTGCCGGCTCTGCGGCCTCTTCCGCGTCTTCGCCTTCGCCCTCAGACGAGTCGGA
TCTCCCTTTGGGCCGCCTCCCCGCATCGATACCGAGCGCGCGATCGCTAATGGCCAATCGAGAGATCTGT
GATAGCGGCCATCAAGCTGGCCGCGACTCTAGATCATAATCAGCCATACCACATTTGTAGAGGTTTTACT
TGCTTTAAAAAACCTCCCACACCTCCCCCTGAACCTGAAACATAAAATGAATGCAATTGTTGTTGTTAAC
TTGTTTATTGCAGCTTATAATGGTTACAAATAAAGCAATAGCATCACAAATTTCACAAATAAAGCATTTT
TTTCACTGCATTCTAGTTGTGGTTTGTCCAAACTCATCAATGTATCAGCTTATCGATACCGCATGCACGT
GCGGACCGAGCGGCCGCAGGAACCCCTAGTGATGGAGTTGGCCACTCCCTCTCTGCGCGCTCGCTCGCTC
ACTGAGGCCGGGCGACCAAAGGTCGCCCGACGCCCGGGCTTTGCCCGGGCGGCCTCAGTGAGCGAGCGAG
CGCGCAGCTGCCTGCAGGGGCGCCTGATGCGGTATTTTCTCCTTACGCATCTGTGCGGTATTTCACACCG
CATA
[95 nt withheld, positions 4205-4299]
T
[46 nt withheld, positions 4301-4346]
C
[141 nt withheld, positions 4348-4488]
CCTTTGACGTTGGAGTCCACGTTCTTT
[37 nt withheld, positions 4516-4552]
ACTCTATCTCGGGCTATTCTTTTGATTTATAAGGGATTTTGCCGATTTCGGTCTATTGGTTAAAAAATGA
GCTGATTTAACAAAAATTTAACGCGAATTTTAACAAAATATTAACGTTTACAATTTTATGGTGCACTCTC
AGTACAATCTGCTCTGATGCCGCATAGTTAAGCCAGCCCCGACACCCGCCAACACCCGCTGACGCGCCCT
GACGGGCTTGTCTGCTCCCGGCATCCGCTTACAGACAAGCTGTGACCGTCTCCGGGAGCTGCATGTGTCA
GAGGTTTTCACCGTCATCACCGAAACGCGCGAGACGAAAGGGCCTCGTGATACGCCTATTTTTATAGGTT
AATGTCATGATAATAATGGTTTCTTAGACGTCAGGTGGCACTTTTCGGGGAAATGTGCGCGGAACCCCTA
TTTGTTTATTTTTCTAAATACATTCAAATATGTATCCGCTCATGAGACAATAACCCTGATAAATGCTTCA
ATAATATTGAAAAAGGAAGAGTATGAGTATTCAACATTTCCGTGTCGCCCTTATTCCCTTTTTTGCGGCA
TTTTGCCTTCCTGTTTTTGCTCACCCAGAAACGCTGGTGAAAGTAAAAGATGCTGAAGATCAGTTGGGTG
CACGAGTGGGTTACATCGAACTGGATCTCAACAGCGGTAAGATCCTTGAGAGTTTTCGCCCCGAAGAACG
TTTTCCAATGATGAGCACTTTTAAAGTTCTGCTATGTGGCGCGGTATTATCCCGTATTGACGCCGGGCAA
GAGCAACTCGGTCGCCGCATACACTATTCTCAGAATGACTTGGTTGAGTACTCACCAGTCACAGAAAAGC
ATCTTACGGATGGCATGACAGTAAGAGAATTATGCAGTGCTGCCATAACCATGAGTGATAACACTGCGGC
CAACTTACTTCTGACAACGATCGGAGGACCGAAGGAGCTAACCGCTTTTTTGCACAACATGGGGGATCAT
GTAACTCGCCTTGATCGTTGGGAACCGGAGCTGAATGAAGCCATACCAAACGACGAGCGTGACACCACGA
TGCCTGTAGCAATGGCAACAACGTTGCGCAAACTATTAACTGGCG
