>Addgene plasmid #172310 | pAAV-Sst44-GFP | depositor partial sequence | sequence record 334164 | Sst44
GTTCAGTACCCAGACACTCCCATACCCTTATTTAGAAGAAATAAATATCATCAAGTCATAATATCCTTGA
CTGATTAAGAAAGCCACTTTGTAAGTGTTTATTAAACTGTCAAGAAACTTACAGAATTTACTACATGATC
GTTAGAATAACTTTGAGTCAGGACATATTTGATATGACTTAATCATACTCCCTCCAAAAGGAAATAAGGC
TTTGTGAAGGTAAATTATTTCTTCCTGGGTTGGATATGTGTTTATGGAGTGATCATTCAGCTGTTCCCAA
CCTTCATTCTGAAAAGGCCTCAGAACACTTCATGATGAATCAAGCTGTATCCTGAATAGAGTAAAATGAA
CCACTTCGTAGGAACTATGGTGTCACCACATCAGCAATTCTTATTGAAAAGTGTGCATTTCTTATTCACA
TATTTCAAAGATGGTATTCCAGAGGAGTGATTTTCTCAATGTATTTTTCATCTACAAGCCTTCATTTTAA
GCCTACCACCGTGTGTGTTTTCAAGACAGCAATTATCGTTTTAAAATGTGCAGGTCTAGCTTGAGCTTCT
CAGCAAGTTTCTATGCCAAAGAAAACACCAATCCTTTCCATTTACTGAGAATCAATGTTTAATCCTCCTT
TTTGTTCTCATACTTATTACAAATCATAAAGAATTCTGAGTGTCAGTTTGATAACTAGAAGCTCCATGTA
CCATTCCTGCTCCTTATTGA
