>Addgene plasmid #172310 | pAAV-Sst44-GFP | depositor partial sequence | sequence record 334165 | pB-Globin
CTGGGCATAAAAGTCAGGGCAGAGCCATCTATTGCTTACATTTGCTTCT
